>Addgene plasmid #25795 | mCol.2lox4F2A targeting construct | addgene partial sequence | sequence record 31809 | 25795 with cMYC-F 5'-CGTTAGCTTCACCAACAGGAA
TCTATCACCAGCAACAGCAGAGCGAGCTGCAGCCGCCCGCGCCCAGTGAGGATATCTGGAAGAAATTCGA
GCTGCTTCCCACCCCGCCCCTGTCCCCGAGCCGCCGCTCCGGGCTCTGCTCTCCATCCTATGTTGCGGTC
GCTACGTCCTTCTCCCCAAGGGAAGACGATGACGGCGGCGGTGGCAACTTCTCCACCGCCGATCAGCTGG
AGATGATGACCGAGTTACTTGGAGGAGACATGGTGAACCAGAGCTTCATCTGCGATCCTGACGACGAGAC
CTTCATCAAGAACATCATCATCCAGGACTGTATGTGGAGCGGTTTCTCAGCCGCTGCCAAGCTGGTCTCG
GAGAAGCTGGCCTCCTACCAGGCTGCGCGCAAAGACAGCACCAGCCTGAGCCCCGCCCGCGGGCACAGCG
TCTGCTCCACCTCCAGCCTGTACCTGCAGGACCTCACCGCCGCCGCGTCCGAGTGCATTGACCCCTCAGT
GGTCTTTCCCTACCCGCTCAACGACAGCAGCTCGCCCAAATCCTGTACCTCGTCCGATTCCACGGCCTTC
TCTCCTTCCTCGGACTCGCTGCTGTCCTCCGAGTCCTCCCCACGGGCCAGCCCTGAGCCCCTAGTGCTGC
ATGAGGAGACACCGCCCACCACCAGCAGCGACTCTGAAGAAGAGCAAGAAGATGAGGAAGAAATTGATGT
GGTGTCTGTGGAGAAGAGGCAAACCCCTGCCAAGAGGTCGGAGTCGGGCTCATCTCCATCCCGAGGCCAC
AGCAAACCTCCGCACAGCCCACTGGTCCTCAAGAGGTGCCACGTCTCCACTCACCAGCACAA
