>Addgene plasmid #25795 | mCol.2lox4F2A targeting construct | addgene partial sequence | sequence record 31810 | 25795 with LNCX
GCTGTTTTGACCTCCATAGAAGACACCGGGACCGATCCAGCCTCCGCGGCCCCGAATTCGCCATGGCTGG
ACACCTGGCTTCAGACTTCGCCTTCTCACCCCCACCAGGTGGGGGTGATGGGTCAGCAGGGCTGGAGCCG
GGCTGGGTGGATCCTCGAACCTGGCTAAGCTTCCAAGGGCCTCCAGGTGGGCCTGGAATCGGACCAGGCT
CAGAGGTATTGGGGATCTCCCCATGTCCGCCCGCATACGAGTTCTGCGGAGGGATGGCATACTGTGGACC
TCAGGTTGGACTGGGCCTAGTCCCCCAAGTTGGCGTGGAGACTTTGCAGCCTGAGGGCCAGGCAGGAGCA
CGAGTGGAAAGCAACTCAGAGGGAACCTCCTCTGAGCCCTGTGCCGACCGCCCCAATGCCGTGAAGTTGG
AGAAGGTGGAACCAACTCCCGAGGAGTCCCAGGACATGAAAGCCCTGCAGAAGGAGCTAGAACAGTTTGC
CAAGCTGCTGAAGCAGAAGAGGATCACCTTGGGGTACACCCAGGCCGACGTGGGGCTCACCCTGGGCGTT
CTCTTTGGAAAGGTGTTCAGCCAGACCACCATCTGTCGCTTCGAGGCCTTGCAGCTCAGCCTTAAGAACA
TGTGTAAGCTGCGGCCCCTGCTGGAGAAGTGGGTGGAGGAAGCCGACAACAATGAGAACCTTCAGGAGAT
ATGCAAATCGGAGACCCTGGTGCAGGCCCGGAAGAGAAAGCGAACTAGCATTGAGAACCGTGTGAGGTGG
AGTCTGGAGACCATGTTTCTGAAGTGCCCGAAGCCCTCCCTACAGCAGATCACTCACATCGCCAATCAGC
TTGGGCTAGAGAAGGATGTGGTTCGAGTATGGTTCTGTAACCGGCGCCAGAAGGGCAAA
