[The description below was written by a language model from this plasmid's Addgene catalogue record.]
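Description:
mCol.2lox4F2A targeting construct is a mammalian gene-targeting plasmid built on the mCol.loxneo backbone (about 10.6 kb without insert). Its name and backbone suggest it is intended for integration at a mouse collagen ("mCol") locus, although the record does not spell out the locus or describe the homology arms. It is propagated in E. coli as a high-copy plasmid under ampicillin selection. A neomycin resistance marker allows G418 selection of mammalian cells that have taken up the construct. The origin of replication and other backbone details are not listed, and no feature table is provided.

The payload is a roughly 5 kb mouse insert cloned as a NotI fragment with both sites preserved. It consists of a single polycistronic reading frame encoding the four reprogramming factors Oct4, Sox2, Klf4 and c-Myc, separated by P2A, T2A and E2A self-cleaving peptide sequences. These 2A elements cause ribosomal skipping during translation, so one transcript yields four separate proteins in roughly coordinated amounts. The whole cassette is flanked by loxP sites, which should allow Cre recombinase to excise the factors after they have served their purpose. The promoter driving the cassette is not stated in the record, so whether expression is constitutive or inducible cannot be determined from these fields.

According to the associated publication title, the construct was used to generate single-gene transgenic mouse strains for reprogramming adult somatic cells. A single defined copy of the four-factor cassette in such strains avoids the need to deliver the factors with multiple viral vectors.
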