Addgene plasmid #25795: mCol.2lox4F2A targeting construct
Depositing lab: Rudolf Jaenisch. Depositing organization: Whitehead Institute for Biomedical Research. Publication: Single-gene transgenic mouse strains for reprogramming adult somatic cells. Carey BW, Markoulaki S, Beard C, Hanna J, Jaenisch R. Nat Methods. 2010 Jan . 7(1):56-9. 10.1038/nmeth.1410 PubMed 20010831.
Backbone
  Vector backbone: mCol.loxneo
  Backbone size w/o insert (bp): 10600
  Vector type: Mammalian Expression
  Selectable markers: Neomycin (select with G418)
Growth in bacteria
  Bacterial resistance: Ampicillin, 100 μg/mL
  Growth temperature: 37°C
  Growth strain: DH5alpha
  Copy number: High Copy
Gene/Insert
  Gene/Insert name: loxP-Oct4-P2A-Sox2-T2A-Klf4-E2A-cMyc-loxP
  Species: M. musculus (mouse)
  Insert size (bp): 5000
  Cloning method: Restriction Enzyme; 5′ cloning site NotI (not destroyed); 3′ cloning site NotI (not destroyed)
  Sequencing primers: 5′ tagagaaaagtgaaagtcgagtttac
Terms and licenses: Academic/Nonprofit Terms; Industry Terms: Not Available to Industry
How to cite: mCol.2lox4F2A targeting construct was a gift from Rudolf Jaenisch (Addgene plasmid # 25795 ; http://n2t.net/addgene:25795 ; RRID:Addgene_25795)
